>Addgene plasmid #113560 | BK beta4 EGFP | depositor full sequence | sequence record 214289 | Full Sequence
TAGTTATTAATAGTAATCAATTACGGGGTCATTAGTTCATAGCCCATATATGGAGTTCCGCGTTACATAA
CTTACGGTAAATGGCCCGCCTGGCTGACCGCCCAACGACCCCCGCCCATTGACGTCAATAATGACGTATG
TTCCCATAGTAACGCCAATAGGGACTTTCCATTGACGTCAATGGGTGGAGTATTTACGGTAAACTGCCCA
CTTGGCAGTACATCAAGTGTATCATATGCCAAGTACGCCCCCTATTGACGTCAATGACGGTAAATGGCCC
GCCTGGCATTATGCCCAGTACATGACCTTATGGGACTTTCCTACTTGGCAGTACATCTACGTATTAGTCA
TCGCTATTACCATGGTGATGCGGTTTTGGCAGTACATCAATGGGCGTGGATAGCGGTTTGACTCACGGGG
ATTTCCAAGTCTCCACCCCATTGACGTCAATGGGAGTTTGTTTTGGCACCAAAATCAACGGGACTTTCCA
AAATGTCGTAACAACTCCGCCCCATTGACGCAAATGGGCGGTAGGCGTGTACGGTGGGAGGTCTATATAA
GCAGAGCTGGTTTAGTGAACCGTCAGATCCGCTAGCGCTACCGGACTCAGATCTCGAGAATTAACCCTCA
CTAAAGGGAACAAAAGCTGGGTACCCTTCTTGTTCTTTTTGCAGAAGCTCAGAATAAACGCTCAACTTTG
GCAGAGCTAGCGTCGACGGTATCGATAAGCTTCCACCATGGCGAAGCTCCGGGTGGCTTACGAGTACACG
GAAGCCGAGGACAAGAGCATCCGGCTCGGCTTGTTTCTCATCATCTCCGGCGTCGTGTCGCTCTTCATCT
TCGGCTTCTGCTGGCTGAGTCCCGCGCTGCAGGATCTGCAAGCCACGGAGGCCAATTGCACGGTGCTGTC
GGTGCAGCAGATCGGCGAGGTGTTCGAGTGCACCTTCACCTGTGGCGCCGACTGCAGGGGCACCTCGCAG
TACCCCTGCGTCCAGGTCTACGTGAACAACTCTGAGTCCAACTCTAGGGCGCTGCTACACAGCGACGAGC
ACCAGCTCCTGACCAACCCCAAGTGCTCCTATATCCCTCCCTGTAAGAGAGAAAATCAGAAGAATTTGGA
AAGTGTCATGAATTGGCAACAGTACTGGAAAGATGAGATTGGTTCCCAGCCATTTACTTGCTATTTTAAT
CAACATCAAAGACCAGATGATGTGCTTCTGCATCGCACTCATGATGAGATTGTCCTCCTGCATTGCTTCC
TCTGGCCCCTGGTGACATTTGTGGTGGGCGTTCTCATTGTGGTCCTGACCATCTGTGCCAAGAGCTTGGC
GGTCAAGGCGGAAGCCATGAAGAAGCGCAAGTTCTCGGATCCACCGGTCGCCACCATGGTGAGCAAGGGC
GAGGAGCTGTTCACCGGGGTGGTGCCCATCCTGGTCGAGCTGGACGGCGACGTAAACGGCCACAAGTTCA
GCGTGTCCGGCGAGGGCGAGGGCGATGCCACCTACGGCAAGCTGACCCTGAAGTTCATCTGCACCACCGG
CAAGCTGCCCGTGCCCTGGCCCACCCTCGTGACCACCCTGACCTACGGCGTGCAGTGCTTCAGCCGCTAC
CCCGACCACATGAAGCAGCACGACTTCTTCAAGTCCGCCATGCCCGAAGGCTACGTCCAGGAGCGCACCA
TCTTCTTCAAGGACGACGGCAACTACAAGACCCGCGCCGAGGTGAAGTTCGAGGGCGACACCCTGGTGAA
CCGCATCGAGCTGAAGGGCATCGACTTCAAGGAGGACGGCAACATCCTGGGGCACAAGCTGGAGTACAAC
TACAACAGCCACAACGTCTATATCATGGCCGACAAGCAGAAGAACGGCATCAAGGTGAACTTCAAGATCC
GCCACAACATCGAGGACGGCAGCGTGCAGCTCGCCGACCACTACCAGCAGAACACCCCCATCGGCGACGG
CCCCGTGCTGCTGCCCGACAACCACTACCTGAGCACCCAGTCCGCCCTGAGCAAAGACCCCAACGAGAAG
CGCGATCACATGGTCCTGCTGGAGTTCGTGACCGCCGCCGGGATCACTCTCGGCATGGACGAGCTGTACA
AGTAAAGCGGCCGCGACTCTAGATCATAATCAGCCATACCACATTTGTAGAGGTTTTACTTGCTTTAAAA
AACCTCCCACACCTCCCCCTGAACCTGAAACATAAAATGAATGCAATTGTTGTTGTTAACTTGTTTATTG
CAGCTTATAATGGTTACAAATAAAGCAATAGCATCACAAATTTCACAAATAAAGCATTTTTTTCACTGCA
TTCTAGTTGTGGTTTGTCCAAACTCATCAATGTATCTTAAGGCGTAAATTGTAAGCGTTAATATTTTGTT
AAAATTCGCGTTAAATTTTTGTTAAATCAGCTCATTTTTTAACCAATAGGCCGAAATCGGCAAAATCCCT
TATAAATCAAAAGAATAGACCGAGATAGGGT
[37 nt withheld, positions 2482-2518]
AAAGAACGTGGACTCCAACGTCAAAGG
[49 nt withheld, positions 2546-2594]
T
[91 nt withheld, positions 2596-2686]
G
[124 nt withheld, positions 2688-2811]
CAGGTGGCACTTTTCGGGGAAATGTGCGCGGAACCCCTATTTGTTTATTTTTCTAAATACATTCAAATAT
GTATCCGCTCATGAGACAATAACCCTGATAAATGCTTCAATAATATTGAAAAAGGAAGAGTCCTGAGGCG
GAAAGAACCAGCTGTGGAATGTGTGTCAGTTAGGGTGTGGAAAGTCCCCAGGCTCCCCAGCAGGCAGAAG
TATGCAAAGCATGCATCTCAATTAGTCAGCAACCAGGTGTGGAAAGTCCCCAGGCTCCCCAGCAGGCAGA
AGTATGCAAAGCATGCATCTCAATTAGTCAGCAACCATAGTCCCGCCCCTAACTCCGCCCATCCCGCCCC
TAACTCCGCCCAGTTCCGCCCATTCTCCGCCCCATGGCTGACTAATTTTTTTTATTTATGCAGAGGCCGA
GGCCGCCTCGGCCTCTGAGCTATTCCAGAAGTAGTGAGGAGGCTTTTTTGGAGGCCTAGGCTTTTGCAAA
GATCGATCAAGAGACAGGATGAGGATCGTTTCGCATGATTGAACAAGATGGATTGCACGCAGGTTCTCCG
GCCGCTTGGGTGGAGAGGCTATTCGGCTATGACTGGGCACAACAGACAATCGGCTGCTCTGATGCCGCCG
TGTTCCGGCTGTCAGCGCAGGGGCGCCCGGTTCTTTTTGTCAAGACCGACCTGTCCGGTGCCCTGAATGA
ACTGCAAGACGAGGCAGCGCGGCTATCGTGGCTGGCCACGACGGGCGTTCCTTGCGCAGCTGTGCTCGAC
GTTGTCACTGAAGCGGGAAGGGACTGGCTGCTATTGGGCGAAGTGCCGGGGCAGGATCTCCTGTCATCTC
ACCTTGCTCCTGCCGAGAAAGTATCCATCATGGCTGATGCAATGCGGCGGCTGCATACGCTTGATCCGGC
TACCTGCCCATTCGACCACCAAGCGAAACATCGCATCGAGCGAGCACGTACTCGGATGGAAGCCGGTCTT
GTCGATCAGGATGATCTGGACGAAGAGCATCAGGGGCTCGCGCCAGCCGAACTGTTCGCCAGGCTCAAGG
CGAGCATGCCCGACGGCGAGGATCTCGTCGTGACCCATGGCGATGCCTGCTTGCCGAATATCATGGTGGA
AAATGGCCGCTTTTCTGGATTCATCGACTGTGGCCGGCTGGGTGTGGCGGACCGCTATCAGGACATAGCG
TTGGCTACCCGTGATATTGCTGAAGAGCTTGGCGGCGAATGGGCTGACCGCTTCCTCGTGCTTTACGGTA
TCGCCGCTCCCGATTCGCAGCGCATCGCCTTCTATCGCCTTCTTGACGAGTTCTTCTGAGCGGGACTCTG
GGGTTCGAAATGACCGACCAAGCGACGCCCAACCTGCCATCACGAGATTTCGATTCCACCGCCGCCTTCT
ATGAAAGGTTGGGCTTCGGAATCGTTTTCCGGGACGCCGGCTGGATGATCCTCCAGCGCGGGGATCTCAT
GCTGGAGTTCTTCGCCCACCCTAGGGGGAGGCTAACTGAAACACGGAAGGAGACAATACCGGAAGGAACC
CGCGCTATGACGGCAATAAAAAGACAGAATAAAACGCACGGTGTTGGGTCGTTTGTTCATAAACGCGGGG
TTCGGTCCCAGGGCTGGCACTCTGTCGATACCCCACCGAGACCCCATTGGGGCCAATACGCCCGCGTTTC
TTCCTTTTCCCCACCCCACCCCCCAAGTTCGGGTGAAGGCCCAGGGCTCGCAGCCAACGTCGGGGCGGCA
GGCCCTGCCATAGCCTCAGGTTACTCATATATACTTTAGATTGATTTAAAACTTCATTTTTAATTTAAAA
GGATCTAGGTGAAGATCCTTTTTGATAATCTCATGACCAAAATCCCTTAACGTGAGTTTTCGTTCCACTG
AGCGTCAGACCCCGTAGAAAAGATCAAAGGATCTTCTTGAGATCCTTTTTTTCTGCGCGTAATCTGCTGC
TTGCAAACAAAAAAACCACCGCTACCAGCGGTGGTTTGTTTGCCGGATCAAGAGCTACCAACTCTTTTTC
CGAAGGTAACTGGCTTCAGCAGAGCGCAGATACCAAATACTGTCCTTCTAGTGTAGCCGTAGTTAGGCCA
CCACTTCAAGAACTCTGTAGCACCGCCTACATACCTCGCTCTGCTAATCCTGTTACCAGTGGCTGCTGCC
AGTGGCGATAAGTCGTGTCTTACCGGGTTGGACTCAAGACGATAGTTACCGGATAAGGCGCAGCGGTCGG
GCTGAACGGGGGGTTCGTGCACACAGCCCAGCTTGGAGCGAACGACCTACACCGAACTGAGATACCTACA
GCGTGAGCTATGAGAAAGCGCCACGCTTCCCGAAGGGAGAAAGGCGGACAGGTATCCGGTAAGCGGCAGG
GTCGGAACAGGAGAGCGCACGAGGGAGCTTCCAGGGGGAAACGCCTGGTATCTTTATAGTCCTGTCGGGT
TTCGCCACCTCTGACTTGAGCGTCGATTTTTGTGATGCTCGTCAGGGGGGCGGAGCCTATGGAAAAACGC
CAGCAACGCGGCCTTTTTACGGTTCCTGGCCTTTTGCTGGCCTTTTGCTCACATGTTCTTTCCTGCGTTA
TCCCCTGATTCTGTGGATAACCGTATTACCGCCATGCAT
Features (pLannotate 1.2.2; 18 found; start..end, strand, type, name):
     61..364     +  enhancer       CMV enhancer: human cytomegalovirus immediate early enhancer
    365..568     +  promoter       CMV promoter: human cytomegalovirus (CMV) immediate early promoter
    591..618     +  misc_feature   MCS (fragment): multiple cloning site
    619..637     +  promoter       T3 promoter: promoter for bacteriophage T3 RNA polymerase
    659..701     +  5'UTR          Xenopus globin 5'-UTR: translational enhancer from the 5'-UTR of the major beta-globin gene of Xenopus laevis
    712..732     -  misc_feature   MCS (fragment): pBluescript multiple cloning site
    738..1367    +  CDS            KCNMB4: KCMB4_HUMAN - Experimental evidence at protein level: Swiss-Prot protein existence level 1. Regulatory subunit of the calcium activated potassium KCNMA1 (maxiK) channel. Modulates the calcium sensitivity and gating kinetics of KCNMA1, thereby contributing to KCNMA1 channel diversity. Decreases the gating kinetics and calcium sensitivity of the KCNMA1 channel, but with fast deactivation kinetics. May decrease KCNMA1 channel openings at low calcium concentrations but increases channel openings at high calcium concentrations. Makes KCNMA1 channel resistant to 100 nM charybdotoxin (CTX) toxin conc
   1386..2105    +  CDS            EGFP: the original enhanced GFP (Yang et al., 1996) mammalian codon-optimized
   2122..2205    +  CDS            large T antigen (fragment): large T antigen from SV40 (simian virus 40)
   2228..2349    +  polyA_signal   SV40 poly(A) signal: SV40 polyadenylation signal
   2383..2811    -  rep_origin     f1 ori (sequence partly withheld): f1 bacteriophage origin of replication; arrow indicates direction of (+) strand synthesis
   2838..2942    +  promoter       AmpR promoter: bla
   2944..3301    +  promoter       SV40 promoter: SV40 enhancer and early promoter
   3336..4130    +  CDS            NeoR/KanR: aminoglycoside phosphotransferase from Tn5; aph(3')-II (or nptII); confers resistance to neomycin, kanamycin, and G418 (Geneticin®)
   4151..4303    +  CDS            ble (fragment): BLE_KLEPN - Experimental evidence at protein level: Swiss-Prot protein existence level 1. Binding protein with a strong affinity to the bleomycin family of antibiotics. Binds to CL990; an antimitotic-antibiotic compound. From Klebsiella pneumoniae.
   4362..4409    +  polyA_signal   HSV TK poly(A) signal: herpes simplex virus thymidine kinase polyadenylation signal (Cole and Stacy, 1985)
   4500..4516    -  polyA_signal   bGH poly(A) signal (fragment): bovine growth hormone polyadenylation signal
   4738..5326    +  rep_origin     ori: high-copy-number ColE1/pMB1/pBR322/pUC origin of replication
