>Addgene plasmid #113560 | BK beta4 EGFP | addgene full sequence | sequence record 218925 | Addgene NGS Result
TAGTTATTAATAGTAATCAATTACGGGGTCATTAGTTCATAGCCCATATATGGAGTTCCGCGTTACATAA
CTTACGGTAAATGGCCCGCCTGGCTGACCGCCCAACGACCCCCGCCCATTGACGTCAATAATGACGTATG
TTCCCATAGTAACGCCAATAGGGACTTTCCATTGACGTCAATGGGTGGAGTATTTACGGTAAACTGCCCA
CTTGGCAGTACATCAAGTGTATCATATGCCAAGTACGCCCCCTATTGACGTCAATGACGGTAAATGGCCC
GCCTGGCATTATGCCCAGTACATGACCTTATGGGACTTTCCTACTTGGCAGTACATCTACGTATTAGTCA
TCGCTATTACCATGGTGATGCGGTTTTGGCAGTACATCAATGGGCGTGGATAGCGGTTTGACTCACGGGG
ATTTCCAAGTCTCCACCCCATTGACGTCAATGGGAGTTTGTTTTGGCACCAAAATCAACGGGACTTTCCA
AAATGTCGTAACAACTCCGCCCCATTGACGCAAATGGGCGGTAGGCGTGTACGGTGGGAGGTCTATATAA
GCAGAGCTGGTTTAGTGAACCGTCAGATCCGCTAGCGCTACCGGACTCAGATCTCGAGAATTAACCCTCA
CTAAAGGGAACAAAAGCTGGGTACCCTTCTTGTTCTTTTTGCAGAAGCTCAGAATAAACGCTCAACTTTG
GCAGAGCTAGCGTCGACGGTATCGATAAGCTTGATATCGAATTCCACCATGGCGAAGCTCCGGGTGGCTT
ACGAGTACACGGAAGCCGAGGACAAGAGCATCCGGCTCGGCTTGTTTCTCATCATCTCCGGCGTCGTGTC
GCTCTTCATCTTCGGCTTCTGCTGGCTGAGTCCCGCGCTGCAGGATCTGCAAGCCACGGAGGCCAATTGC
ACGGTGCTGTCGGTGCAGCAGATCGGCGAGGTGTTCGAGTGCACCTTCACCTGTGGCGCCGACTGCAGGG
GCACCTCGCAGTACCCCTGCGTCCAGGTCTACGTGAACAACTCTGAGTCCAACTCTAGGGCGCTGCTGCA
CAGCGACGAGCACCAGCTCCTGACCAACCCCAAGTGCTCCTATATCCCTCCCTGTAAGAGAGAAAATCAG
AAGAATTTGGAAAGTGTCATGAATTGGCAACAGTACTGGAAAGATGAGATTGGTTCCCAGCCATTTACTT
GCTATTTTAATCAACATCAAAGACCAGATGATGTGCTTCTGCATCGCACTCATGATGAGATTGTCCTCCT
GCATTGCTTCCTCTGGCCCCTGGTGACATTTGTGGTGGGCGTTCTCATTGTGGTCCTGACCATCTGTGCC
AAGAGCTTGGCGGTCAAGGCGGAAGCCATGAAGAAGCGCAAGTTCTCGGATCCACCGGTCGCCACCATGG
TGAGCAAGGGCGAGGAGCTGTTCACCGGGGTGGTGCCCATCCTGGTCGAGCTGGACGGCGACGTAAACGG
CCACAAGTTCAGCGTGTCCGGCGAGGGCGAGGGCGATGCCACCTACGGCAAGCTGACCCTGAAGTTCATC
TGCACCACCGGCAAGCTGCCCGTGCCCTGGCCCACCCTCGTGACCACCCTGACCTACGGCGTGCAGTGCT
TCAGCCGCTACCCCGACCACATGAAGCAGCACGACTTCTTCAAGTCCGCCATGCCCGAAGGCTACGTCCA
GGAGCGCACCATCTTCTTCAAGGACGACGGCAACTACAAGACCCGCGCCGAGGTGAAGTTCGAGGGCGAC
ACCCTGGTGAACCGCATCGAGCTGAAGGGCATCGACTTCAAGGAGGACGGCAACATCCTGGGGCACAAGC
TGGAGTACAACTACAACAGCCACAACGTCTATATCATGGCCGACAAGCAGAAGAACGGCATCAAGGTGAA
CTTCAAGATCCGCCACAACATCGAGGACGGCAGCGTGCAGCTCGCCGACCACTACCAGCAGAACACCCCC
ATCGGCGACGGCCCCGTGCTGCTGCCCGACAACCACTACCTGAGCACCCAGTCCGCCCTGAGCAAAGACC
CCAACGAGAAGCGCGATCACATGGTCCTGCTGGAGTTCGTGACCGCCGCCGGGATCACTCTCGGCATGGA
CGAGCTGTACAAGTAAAGCGGCCGCGACTCTAGATCATAATCAGCCATACCACATTTGTAGAGGTTTTAC
TTGCTTTAAAAAACCTCCCACACCTCCCCCTGAACCTGAAACATAAAATGAATGCAATTGTTGTTGTTAA
CTTGTTTATTGCAGCTTATAATGGTTACAAATAAAGCAATAGCATCACAAATTTCACAAATAAAGCATTT
TTTTCACTGCATTCTAGTTGTGGTTTGTCCAAACTCATCAATGTATCTTAAGGCGTAAATTGTAAGCGTT
AATATTTTGTTAAAATTCGCGTTAAATTTTTGTTAAATCAGCTCATTTTTTAACCAATAGGCCGAAATCG
GCAAAATCCCTTATAAATCAAAAGAATAGACCGAGATAGGGT
[37 nt withheld, positions 2493-2529]
AAAGAACGTGGACTCCAACGTCAAAGG
[49 nt withheld, positions 2557-2605]
T
[91 nt withheld, positions 2607-2697]
G
[124 nt withheld, positions 2699-2822]
CAGGTGGCACTTTTCGGGGAAATGTGCGCGGAACCCCTATTTGTTTATTTTTCTAAATACATTCAAATAT
GTATCCGCTCATGAGACAATAACCCTGATAAATGCTTCAATAATATTGAAAAAGGAAGAGTCCTGAGGCG
GAAAGAACCAGCTGTGGAATGTGTGTCAGTTAGGGTGTGGAAAGTCCCCAGGCTCCCCAGCAGGCAGAAG
TATGCAAAGCATGCATCTCAATTAGTCAGCAACCAGGTGTGGAAAGTCCCCAGGCTCCCCAGCAGGCAGA
AGTATGCAAAGCATGCATCTCAATTAGTCAGCAACCATAGTCCCGCCCCTAACTCCGCCCATCCCGCCCC
TAACTCCGCCCAGTTCCGCCCATTCTCCGCCCCATGGCTGACTAATTTTTTTTATTTATGCAGAGGCCGA
GGCCGCCTCGGCCTCTGAGCTATTCCAGAAGTAGTGAGGAGGCTTTTTTGGAGGCCTAGGCTTTTGCAAA
GATCGATCAAGAGACAGGATGAGGATCGTTTCGCATGATTGAACAAGATGGATTGCACGCAGGTTCTCCG
GCCGCTTGGGTGGAGAGGCTATTCGGCTATGACTGGGCACAACAGACAATCGGCTGCTCTGATGCCGCCG
TGTTCCGGCTGTCAGCGCAGGGGCGCCCGGTTCTTTTTGTCAAGACCGACCTGTCCGGTGCCCTGAATGA
ACTGCAAGACGAGGCAGCGCGGCTATCGTGGCTGGCCACGACGGGCGTTCCTTGCGCAGCTGTGCTCGAC
GTTGTCACTGAAGCGGGAAGGGACTGGCTGCTATTGGGCGAAGTGCCGGGGCAGGATCTCCTGTCATCTC
ACCTTGCTCCTGCCGAGAAAGTATCCATCATGGCTGATGCAATGCGGCGGCTGCATACGCTTGATCCGGC
TACCTGCCCATTCGACCACCAAGCGAAACATCGCATCGAGCGAGCACGTACTCGGATGGAAGCCGGTCTT
GTCGATCAGGATGATCTGGACGAAGAGCATCAGGGGCTCGCGCCAGCCGAACTGTTCGCCAGGCTCAAGG
CGAGCATGCCCGACGGCGAGGATCTCGTCGTGACCCATGGCGATGCCTGCTTGCCGAATATCATGGTGGA
AAATGGCCGCTTTTCTGGATTCATCGACTGTGGCCGGCTGGGTGTGGCGGACCGCTATCAGGACATAGCG
TTGGCTACCCGTGATATTGCTGAAGAGCTTGGCGGCGAATGGGCTGACCGCTTCCTCGTGCTTTACGGTA
TCGCCGCTCCCGATTCGCAGCGCATCGCCTTCTATCGCCTTCTTGACGAGTTCTTCTGAGCGGGACTCTG
GGGTTCGAAATGACCGACCAAGCGACGCCCAACCTGCCATCACGAGATTTCGATTCCACCGCCGCCTTCT
ATGAAAGGTTGGGCTTCGGAATCGTTTTCCGGGACGCCGGCTGGATGATCCTCCAGCGCGGGGATCTCAT
GCTGGAGTTCTTCGCCCACCCTAGGGGGAGGCTAACTGAAACACGGAAGGAGACAATACCGGAAGGAACC
CGCGCTATGACGGCAATAAAAAGACAGAATAAAACGCACGGTGTTGGGTCGTTTGTTCATAAACGCGGGG
TTCGGTCCCAGGGCTGGCACTCTGTCGATACCCCACCGAGACCCCATTGGGGCCAATACGCCCGCGTTTC
TTCCTTTTCCCCACCCCACCCCCCAAGTTCGGGTGAAGGCCCAGGGCTCGCAGCCAACGTCGGGGCGGCA
GGCCCTGCCATAGCCTCAGGTTACTCATATATACTTTAGATTGATTTAAAACTTCATTTTTAATTTAAAA
GGATCTAGGTGAAGATCCTTTTTGATAATCTCATGACCAAAATCCCTTAACGTGAGTTTTCGTTCCACTG
AGCGTCAGACCCCGTAGAAAAGATCAAAGGATCTTCTTGAGATCCTTTTTTTCTGCGCGTAATCTGCTGC
TTGCAAACAAAAAAACCACCGCTACCAGCGGTGGTTTGTTTGCCGGATCAAGAGCTACCAACTCTTTTTC
CGAAGGTAACTGGCTTCAGCAGAGCGCAGATACCAAATACTGTTCTTCTAGTGTAGCCGTAGTTAGGCCA
CCACTTCAAGAACTCTGTAGCACCGCCTACATACCTCGCTCTGCTAATCCTGTTACCAGTGGCTGCTGCC
AGTGGCGATAAGTCGTGTCTTACCGGGTTGGACTCAAGACGATAGTTACCGGATAAGGCGCAGCGGTCGG
GCTGAACGGGGGGTTCGTGCACACAGCCCAGCTTGGAGCGAACGACCTACACCGAACTGAGATACCTACA
GCGTGAGCTATGAGAAAGCGCCACGCTTCCCGAAGGGAGAAAGGCGGACAGGTATCCGGTAAGCGGCAGG
GTCGGAACAGGAGAGCGCACGAGGGAGCTTCCAGGGGGAAACGCCTGGTATCTTTATAGTCCTGTCGGGT
TTCGCCACCTCTGACTTGAGCGTCGATTTTTGTGATGCTCGTCAGGGGGGCGGAGCCTATGGAAAAACGC
CAGCAACGCGGCCTTTTTACGGTTCCTGGCCTTTTGCTGGCCTTTTGCTCACATGTTCTTTCCTGCGTTA
TCCCCTGATTCTGTGGATAACCGTATTACCGCCATGCAT
Features (pLannotate 1.2.2; 18 found; start..end, strand, type, name):
     61..364     +  enhancer       CMV enhancer: human cytomegalovirus immediate early enhancer
    365..568     +  promoter       CMV promoter: human cytomegalovirus (CMV) immediate early promoter
    591..618     +  misc_feature   MCS (fragment): multiple cloning site
    619..637     +  promoter       T3 promoter: promoter for bacteriophage T3 RNA polymerase
    659..701     +  5'UTR          Xenopus globin 5'-UTR: translational enhancer from the 5'-UTR of the major beta-globin gene of Xenopus laevis
    712..745     -  misc_feature   MCS (fragment): pBluescript multiple cloning site
    749..1378    +  CDS            KCNMB4: KCMB4_HUMAN - Experimental evidence at protein level: Swiss-Prot protein existence level 1. Regulatory subunit of the calcium activated potassium KCNMA1 (maxiK) channel. Modulates the calcium sensitivity and gating kinetics of KCNMA1, thereby contributing to KCNMA1 channel diversity. Decreases the gating kinetics and calcium sensitivity of the KCNMA1 channel, but with fast deactivation kinetics. May decrease KCNMA1 channel openings at low calcium concentrations but increases channel openings at high calcium concentrations. Makes KCNMA1 channel resistant to 100 nM charybdotoxin (CTX) toxin conc
   1397..2116    +  CDS            EGFP: the original enhanced GFP (Yang et al., 1996) mammalian codon-optimized
   2133..2216    +  CDS            large T antigen (fragment): large T antigen from SV40 (simian virus 40)
   2239..2360    +  polyA_signal   SV40 poly(A) signal: SV40 polyadenylation signal
   2394..2822    -  rep_origin     f1 ori (sequence partly withheld): f1 bacteriophage origin of replication; arrow indicates direction of (+) strand synthesis
   2849..2953    +  promoter       AmpR promoter: bla
   2955..3312    +  promoter       SV40 promoter: SV40 enhancer and early promoter
   3347..4141    +  CDS            NeoR/KanR: aminoglycoside phosphotransferase from Tn5; aph(3')-II (or nptII); confers resistance to neomycin, kanamycin, and G418 (Geneticin®)
   4162..4314    +  CDS            ble (fragment): BLE_KLEPN - Experimental evidence at protein level: Swiss-Prot protein existence level 1. Binding protein with a strong affinity to the bleomycin family of antibiotics. Binds to CL990; an antimitotic-antibiotic compound. From Klebsiella pneumoniae.
   4373..4420    +  polyA_signal   HSV TK poly(A) signal: herpes simplex virus thymidine kinase polyadenylation signal (Cole and Stacy, 1985)
   4511..4527    -  polyA_signal   bGH poly(A) signal (fragment): bovine growth hormone polyadenylation signal
   4749..5337    +  rep_origin     ori: high-copy-number ColE1/pMB1/pBR322/pUC origin of replication
