[The description below was written by a language model from this plasmid's Addgene catalogue record and pLannotate feature annotations shown in this document.]
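Description:
BK beta4 EGFP is a mammalian expression plasmid built on the Clontech EGFP-N1 backbone that encodes the human BK channel beta4 subunit (KCNMB4) fused at its C terminus to EGFP. It is maintained in E. coli as a high-copy plasmid through a pUC-type ColE1 origin and also carries an f1 origin. A single NeoR/KanR (Tn5 aminoglycoside phosphotransferase) gene serves both hosts. A bacterial bla-type promoter drives it for kanamycin selection, and the adjacent SV40 enhancer/early promoter, with an HSV TK polyadenylation signal downstream, drives it in mammalian cells for G418 selection of stable transfectants.

The expression cassette is controlled by the CMV immediate early enhancer and promoter. Between the promoter and the coding sequence, the annotation shows a T3 promoter, a Xenopus beta-globin 5'-UTR translational enhancer and a fragment of a pBluescript polylinker. These may have been carried over with the insert from an earlier vector, although the record does not say so and lists the 5' cloning site as unknown. The KCNMB4 open reading frame is followed after a short linker by mammalian codon-optimized EGFP, and the transcript ends at the SV40 poly(A) signal. KCNMB4 is a regulatory subunit of the calcium-activated potassium channel formed by KCNMA1, altering its calcium sensitivity, gating kinetics and charybdotoxin sensitivity. The fusion therefore allows fluorescent identification of transfected cells and visualisation of beta4 expression or localisation, for example in co-expression studies with the pore-forming subunit.

The depositor sequence and the repository's sequencing result have the same feature layout. They differ by 11 nucleotides in length, within the polylinker remnant just upstream of the KCNMB4 coding sequence.
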