Addgene plasmid #113560: BK beta4 EGFP
Purpose: human BK beta4 subunit in C-term translational frame with EGFP (EGFP-N1)
Depositing lab: Robert Brenner. Depositing organization: University of Texas Health Science Center at San Antonio.
Backbone
  Vector backbone: EGFP-N1
  Backbone manufacturer: Clontech
  Vector type: Mammalian Expression
  Selectable markers: Neomycin (select with G418)
Growth in bacteria
  Bacterial resistance: Kanamycin, 50 μg/mL
  Growth temperature: 37°C
  Growth strain: DH5alpha
  Copy number: High Copy
Gene/Insert
  Gene/Insert name: Kcnmb4 (alt name: beta4)
  Species: H. sapiens (human)
  Insert size (bp): 748
  Entrez Gene: KCNMB4
  Promoter: CMV
  Tag / fusion protein: EGFP (C terminal on backbone)
  Cloning method: Restriction Enzyme; 5′ cloning site unknown (unknown if destroyed)
  Sequencing primers: 5′ CMV
Terms and licenses: Academic/Nonprofit Terms; Industry Terms: Not Available to Industry
How to cite: BK beta4 EGFP was a gift from Robert Brenner (Addgene plasmid # 113560 ; http://n2t.net/addgene:113560 ; RRID:Addgene_113560)
